>Addgene plasmid #16818 | XE182 rat Frizzled-1-HA-pCD | addgene partial sequence | sequence record 23404 | 16818 with SP6
TGTTCTTTTGANGATCTCCCGAACACAGTGGGAACTGCCACCCGCCACGCCGCTGCCTGCCCTAGCCGAC
CGGCGCCGAGGAGGGAGCCGAAAAAGTATGGCTGAGGAGGCGGTGCCTAGCGAGTCCCGGGCCGCCGGCC
GGCCGAGCTTGGAACTTTGTGCCGTAGCACTCCCCGGCCGGCGGGAGGAGGTGGGGCACCAGGACACGGC
TGGCCACCGCCGGCCCCGGGCTGACTCCCGGTGCTGGGCTAGAGGGCTACTGCTGCTTCTTTGGCTGCTG
GAGGCTCCTCTGCTTTTGGGGGTCCGAGCGCAGGCGGCGGGCCAGGTATCCGGGCCGGGCCAGCAAGCTC
CGCCGCCGCCCCAGCCACAGCAGGGCGGGCAGCAGTACAACGGCGAACGGGGCATCTCCATCCCGGACCA
CGGCTACTGTCAGCCCATCTCCATCCCGCTGTGCACGGACATCGCGTACAATCAGACCATCATGCCCAAC
CTGCTGGGCCACACGAATCAGGAGGACGCCGGCCTGGAGGTGCACCAGTTCTACCCGTTGGTGAAGGTGC
AGTGCTCAGCCGAGCTCAAGTTCTTCCTGTGCTCCATGTACGCGCCTGTGTGCACGGTACTGGAGCAGGC
GCTGCCTCCCTGCCGCTCCCTGTGCGAGCGCGCGCGCCAGGGCTGCGAGGCACTCATGAACAAGTTCGGC
TTCCAGTGGCCAGACACGCTCAAGTGCGAGAAGTTCCTTGTGCACGGCGCAAGA
