[The description below was written by a language model from this plasmid's Addgene catalogue record.]
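Description:
XE182 rat Frizzled-1-HA-pCD is a Xenopus expression plasmid built on the pCS2+ backbone (about 4.1 kb without insert). It carries a roughly 2 kb cDNA for rat (R. norvegicus) Frizzled-1 (Fzd1), a seven-pass transmembrane receptor for Wnt ligands. The plasmid is maintained in E. coli as a high-copy construct under ampicillin selection. No feature table accompanies the record, so details such as the origin of replication and polyadenylation signal are not explicitly listed.

The distinguishing feature of this construct is a promoter swap. According to the depositor comments, the CMV promoter normally present in CS2+ was excised as a SalI–HindIII fragment and replaced with an SV40 promoter fragment taken from the vector pCD-PS, which destroyed the HindIII site. The Frizzled-1 cDNA is therefore transcribed from an SV40 promoter rather than from CMV, which explains the "pCD" in the name. The receptor carries an internal HA epitope, inserted at a StyI site within the coding sequence. This position corresponds to the third extracellular loop, rather than to either terminus. An extracellular tag of this kind should, in principle, allow detection of the protein with anti-HA antibodies, including at the cell surface, without altering the N-terminal ligand-binding region or the cytoplasmic tail.

The record does not state a specific application. The vector type and insert are consistent with expressing tagged rat Frizzled-1 in Xenopus embryos or cultured cells to study Wnt receptor signalling and localisation. The assembled construct is described as unpublished, although the untagged cDNA was reported previously.
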