Addgene plasmid #16818: XE182 rat Frizzled-1-HA-pCD
Depositing lab: Randall Moon. Depositing organization: University of Washington.
Backbone
  Vector backbone: pCS2+
  Backbone size w/o insert (bp): 4095
  Vector type: Xenopus Expression
Growth in bacteria
  Bacterial resistance: Ampicillin, 100 μg/mL
  Growth temperature: 37°C
  Growth strain: DH5alpha
  Copy number: High Copy
Gene/Insert
  Gene/Insert name: frizzled-1 (alt names: rfzd1; fzd1)
  Species: R. norvegicus (rat)
  Insert size (bp): 2044
  Entrez Gene: Fzd1
  Tag / fusion protein: HA
  Cloning method: Restriction Enzyme
  Sequencing primers: 5′ NA
Terms and licenses: Academic/Nonprofit Terms; Industry Terms: Not Available to Industry
Depositor comments: The original rat Frizzled-1 cDNA, tagged with an HA epitope at the Sty1 site of Frizzled1 (third extracellular loop), was cloned into CS2+. The CMV promoter was removed as a Sal-I-HindIII fragment, and the SV40 promoter fragment of the vector pCD-PS (as a Sal-I-SmaI fragment) was cloned in, destroying the HindIII site. As a result, this construct places the cDNA under the control of an SV40 promoter. Reference: The untagged part of the insert was published by Wang et al., JBC 271: 4468 (1996). The HA-tag insert was made by Jeff Brown, and the remainder of this unpublished construct was generated by Julia Yang-Snyder.
How to cite: XE182 rat Frizzled-1-HA-pCD was a gift from Randall Moon (Addgene plasmid # 16818 ; http://n2t.net/addgene:16818 ; RRID:Addgene_16818)
